Addgene plasmid #85752: pSM1
Purpose: (Empty Backbone) pDONR split marker vector (GenBank accession number: KX904528) for fungal gene deletion. Used with pSM2.
Depositing lab: Damien Fleetwood. Depositing organization: University of Auckland. Publication: Efficient targeted mutagenesis in Epichloe festucae using a split marker system. Rahnama M, Forester N, Ariyawansa KG, Voisey CR, Johnson LJ, Johnson RD, Fleetwood DJ. J Microbiol Methods. 2016 Dec 22. pii: S0167-7012(16)30368-2. doi: 10.1016/j.mimet.2016.12.017. PubMed 28017692.
Backbone
  Vector backbone: pDONR 221
  Backbone manufacturer: Invitrogen
  Backbone size (bp): 4762
  Vector type: Bacterial Expression
  Promoter: N/A
Growth in bacteria
  Bacterial resistance: Chloramphenicol and Kanamycin, 25 & 50 μg/mL
  Growth temperature: 37°C
  Growth strain: ccdB Survival
  Copy number: High Copy
Gene/Insert
  Cloning method: Gateway Cloning
Resource information
  A portion of this plasmid was derived from a plasmid made by: Dr Richard Johnson, AgResearch New Zealand
Terms and licenses: Academic/Nonprofit Terms; Industry Terms: Not Available to Industry
Depositor comments: Please note that there are some seqeunce discrepancies between Addgene's quality control sequences and the depositor's genbank file. The depositor noted that these discrepancies do NOT affect plasmid function.
How to cite: pSM1 was a gift from Damien Fleetwood (Addgene plasmid # 85752 ; http://n2t.net/addgene:85752 ; RRID:Addgene_85752)
