[The description below was written by a language model from this plasmid's Addgene catalogue record and pLannotate feature annotations shown in this document.]
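Description:
pSM1 is an empty Gateway donor vector built on the Invitrogen pDONR 221 backbone and adapted for split-marker gene deletion in filamentous fungi. It was developed for targeted mutagenesis in Epichloë festucae and is designed to be used with a partner plasmid, pSM2. The sequenced plasmid is about 6.3 kb. It replicates in E. coli from a high-copy ColE1/pUC-type origin and carries a kanamycin resistance gene on the backbone. Between the attP1 and attP2 recombination sites sits the standard Gateway counter-selection cassette, made up of the ccdB toxin gene and a chloramphenicol acetyltransferase gene with its own cat promoter. The empty vector is therefore selected on both kanamycin and chloramphenicol and must be maintained in a ccdB-tolerant strain. A BP reaction replaces this cassette with an attB-flanked PCR product, which in this system would be a flanking region of the fungal target gene.

The fungal-specific addition lies just outside attP1: a fragment of the Aspergillus nidulans gpdA promoter with its intron, driving a truncated hygromycin phosphotransferase coding sequence. Because only part of HygR is present, the marker is non-functional on its own. The split-marker design implies that pSM2 supplies the overlapping remainder, although its contents are not shown in this record. Hygromycin resistance is then restored only when the two fragments recombine with each other, in step with homologous integration at the target locus, which enriches for true gene replacements. The annotation also picks up rrnB T1/T2 terminators, a T7 promoter and short lacI and lacZα remnants, which are backbone elements or cloning leftovers. The depositor notes minor discrepancies between the quality-control sequence and the deposited GenBank file, reported not to affect function.
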