Features (pLannotate 1.2.2; 17 found; start..end, strand, type, name):
    121..213     +  CDS            lacI (fragment): lac repressor; lacI; The lac repressor binds to the lac operator to inhibit transcription in E. coli. This inhibition can be relieved by adding lactose or isopropyl-β-D-thiogalactopyranoside (IPTG).
    268..295     -  terminator     rrnB T2 terminator: transcription terminator T2 from the E. coli rrnB gene
    427..470     +  terminator     rrnB T1 terminator: Escherichia coli rrnB; transcription terminator T1 from the E. coli rrnB gene
    512..1124    -  CDS            HygR (fragment): aminoglycoside phosphotransferase from E. coli confers resistance to hygromycin
   1133..1248    -  intron         gpdA intron: gpdA; intron from the Aspergillus nidulans glyceraldehyde-3-phosphate dehydrogenase gene (Punt et al., 1990)
   1297..2061    -  promoter       gpdA promoter (fragment): gpdA; promoter from the Aspergillus nidulans glyceraldehyde-3-phosphate dehydrogenase gene (Punt et al., 1990)
   2079..2115    -  CDS            lacZα (fragment): LacZα fragment of β-galactosidase; lacZ fragment
   2132..2363    +  protein_bind   attP1: mutant version of attP; recombination site for the Gateway® BP reaction BP Clonase™
   2566..2718    -  CDS            dpnD (fragment): DPND_STRPN - Protein predicted: Swiss-Prot protein existence level 4. From Streptococcus pneumoniae serotype 4 (strain ATCC BAA-334 / TIGR4).
   2762..3064    -  CDS            ccdB: CCDB_ECOLI - Also known as G, letB, letD. Experimental evidence at protein level: Swiss-Prot protein existence level 1. Toxic component of a type II toxin-antitoxin (TA) system, functioning in plasmid maintainence. Responsible for the post- segregational killing (PSK) of plasmid-free cells, also referred to as a plasmid addiction system. Half-life of over 2 hours. Cell killing by CcdB is accompanied by filamentation, defects in chromosome and plasmid segregation, defects in cell division, formation of anucleate cells, decreased DNA synthesis and plasmid loss. Interferes with the activity of DN
   3069..3227    -  CDS            ccdA (fragment): CCDA_ECO57 - Also known as H, letA. Experimental evidence at protein level: Swiss-Prot protein existence level 1. Antitoxin component of a type II toxin-antitoxin (TA) system which inhibits the post-segregational killing (PSK) of plasmid-free cells, also referred to as a plasmid addiction system. Binds to and blocks the activity of CcdB; will also remove bound CcdB protein from the CcdB-GyrA complex by forming a CcdA-CcdB complex, a process termed rejuvenation. Functions as a transcriptional corepressor for the ccdAB operon, repression also requires CcdB (By similarity). From Escherichia coli
   3409..4067    -  CDS            CmR: chloramphenicol acetyltransferase; cat; confers resistance to chloramphenicol
   4068..4170    -  promoter       cat promoter: promoter of the E. coli cat gene encoding chloramphenicol acetyltransferase
   4315..4546    -  protein_bind   attP2: mutant version of attP; recombination site for the Gateway® BP reaction (pDONR™221 version) BP Clonase™
   4565..4583    -  promoter       T7 promoter: promoter for bacteriophage T7 RNA polymerase
   4717..5526    +  CDS            KanR: aminoglycoside phosphotransferase; aph(3')-Ia; confers resistance to kanamycin in bacteria or G418 (Geneticin®) in eukaryotes
   5673..6261    +  rep_origin     ori: high-copy-number ColE1/pMB1/pBR322/pUC origin of replication
>Addgene plasmid #85752 | pSM1 | addgene full sequence | sequence record 189234 | Addgene NGS Result
CTTTCCTGCGTTATCCCCTGATTCTGTGGATAACCGTATTACCGCCTTTGAGTGAGCTGATACCGCTCGC
CGCAGCCGAACGACCGAGCGCAGCGAGTCAGTGAGCGAGGAAGCGGAAGAGCGCCCAATACGCAAACCGC
CTCTCCCCGCGCGTTGGCCGATTCATTAATGCAGCTGGCACGACAGGTTTCCCGACTGGAAAGCGGGCAG
TGAGCGCAACGCAATTAATACGCGTACCGCTAGCCAGGAAGAGTTTGTAGAAACGCAAAAAGGCCATCCG
TCAGGATGGCCTTCTGCTTAGTTTGATGCCTGGCAGTTTATGGCGGGCGTCCTGCCCGCCACCCTCCGGG
CCGTTGCTTCACAACGTTCAAATCCGCTCCCGGCGGATTTGTCCTACTCAGGAGAGCGTTCACCGACAAA
CAACAGATAAAACGAAAGGCCCAGTCTTCCGACTGAGCCTTTCGTTTTATTTGATGCCTGGCAGTTCCCT
ACTCTCGCGTTAACGCGGCCGCCGTCAGGACATTGTTGGAGCCGAAATCCGCTTGCACGAGGTGCCGGAC
TTCGGGGCAGTCCTCGGCCCAAAGCATCAGCTCATCGAGAGCCTGCGCGACGGACGCACTGACGGTGTCG
TCCATCACAGTTTGCCAGTGATACACATGGGGATCAGCAATCGCGCATATGAAATCACGCCATGTAGTGT
ATTGACCGATTCCTTGCGGTCCGAATGGGCCGAACCCGCTCGTCTGGCTAAGATCGGCCGCAGCGATCGC
ATCCATGGCCTCCGCGACCGGCTGCAGAACAGCGGGCAGTTCGGTTTCAGGCAGGTCTTGCAACGTGACA
CCCTGTGCACGGCGGGAGATGCAATAGGTCAGGCTCTCGCTGAATTCCCCAATGTCAAGCACTTCCGGAA
TCGGGAGCGCGGCCGATGCAAAGTGCCGATAAACATAACGATCTTTGTAGAAACCATCGGCGCAGCTATT
TACCCGCAGGACATATCCACGCCCTCCTACATCGAAGCTGAAAGCACGAGATTCTTCGCCCTCCGAGAGC
TGCATCAGGTCGGAGACGCTGTCGAACTTTTCGATCAGAAACTTCTCGACAGACGTCGCGGTGAGTTCAG
GCATGGTGATGTCTGCTCAAGCGGGGTAGCTGTTAGTCAAGCTGCGATGAAGTGGGAAAGCTCGAACTGA
AAGGTTCAAAGGAATAAGGGATGGGAAGGATGGAGTATGGATGTAGCAAAGTACTTACTTAGGGGAAATA
AAGGTTCTTGGATGGGAAGATGAATATACTGAAGATGGGAAAAGAAAGAGAAAAGAAAAGAGCAGCTGGT
GGGGAGAGCAGGAAAATATGGCAACAAATGTTGGACTGACGCAACGACCTTGTCAACCCCGCCGACACAC
CGGGCGGACAGACGGGGCAAAGCTGCCTACCAGGGACTGAGGGACCTCAGCAGGTCGAGTGCAGAGCACC
GGATGGGTCGACTGCCAGCTTGTGTTCCCGGTCTGCGCCGCTGGCCAGCTCCTGAGCGGCCTTTCCGGTT
TCATACACCGGGCAAAGCAGGAGAGGCACGATATTTGGACGCCCTACAGATGCCGGATGGGCCAATTAGG
GAGCTTACGCGCCGGGTACTCGCTCTACCTACTTCGGAGAAGGTACTATCTCGTGAATCTTTTACCAGAT
CGGAAGCAATTGGACTTCTGTACCTAGGTTAATGGCATGCTATTTCGCCGACGGCTATACACCCCTGGCT
TCACATTCTCCTTCGCTTACTGCCGGTGATTCGATGAAGCTCCATATTCTCCGATGATGCAATAGATTCT
TGGTCAACGAGGGGCACACCAGCCTTTCCACTTCGGGGCGGAGGGGCGGCCGGTCCCGGATTAATAATCA
TCCACTGCACCTCAGAGCCGCCAGAGCTGTCTGGCGCAGTGGCGCTTATTACTCAGCCCTTCTCTCTGCG
TCCGTCCGTCTCTCCGCATGCCAGAAAGAGTCACCGGTCACTGTACAGAGCTCACGAGTTCGTCACATTT
TTCTACAAATGGTGGAGGCGGCGGATTTTAGTTAACGCTAGCATGGATGTTTTCCCAGTCACGACGTTGT
AAAACGACGGCCAGTCTTAAGCTCGGGCCCCAAATAATGATTTTATTTTGACTGATAGTGACCTGTTCGT
TGCAACAAATTGATGAGCAATGCTTTTTTATAATGCCAACTTTGTACAAAAAAGCTGAACGAGAAACGTA
AAATGATATAAATATCAATATATTAAATTAGATTTTGCATAAAAAACAGACTACATAATACTGTAAAACA
CAACATATCCAGTCACTATGAATCAACTACTTAGATGGTATTAGTGACCTGTAGTCGACCGACAGCCTTC
CAAATGTTCTTCGGGTGATGCTGCCAACTTAGTCGACCGACAGCCTTCCAAATGTTCTTCTCAAACGGAA
TCGTCGTATCCAGCCTACTCGCTATTGTCCTCAATGCCGTATTAAATCATAAAAAGAAATAAGAAAAAGA
GGTGCGAGCCTCTTTTTTGTGTGACAAAATAAAAACATCTACCTATTCATATACGCTAGTGTCATAGTCC
TGAAAATCATCTGCATCAAGAACAATTTCACAACTCTTATACTTTTCTCTTACAAGTCGTTCGGCTTCAT
CTGGATTTTCAGCCTCTATACTTACTAAACGTGATAAAGTTTCTGTAATTTCTACTGTATCGACCTGCAG
ACTGGCTGTGTATAAGGGAGCCTGACATTTATATTCCCCAGAACATCAGGTTAATGGCGTTTTTGATGTC
ATTTTCGCGGTGGCTGAGATCAGCCACTTCTTCCCCGATAACGGAGACCGGCACACTGGCCATATCGGTG
GTCATCATGCGCCAGCTTTCATCCCCGATATGCACCACCGGGTAAAGTTCACGGGAGACTTTATCTGACA
GCAGACGTGCACTGGCCAGGGGGATCACCATCCGTCGCCCGGGCGTGTCAATAATATCACTCTGTACATC
CACAAACAGACGATAACGGCTCTCTCTTTTATAGGTGTAAACCTTAAACTGCATTTCACCAGCCCCTGTT
CTCGTCAGCAAAAGAGCCGTTCATTTCAATAAACCGGGCGACCTCAGCCATCCCTTCCTGATTTTCCGCT
TTCCAGCGTTCGGCACGCAGACGACGGGCTTCATTCTGCATGGTTGTGCTTACCAGACCGGAGATATTGA
CATCATATATGCCTTGAGCAACTGATAGCTGTCGCTGTCAACTGTCACTGTAATACGCTGCTTCATAGCA
TACCTCTTTTTGACATACTTCGGGTATACATATCAGTATATATTCTTATACCGCAAAAATCAGCGCGCAA
ATACGCATACTGTTATCTGGCTTTTAGTAAGCCGGATCCACGCGGCGTTTACGCCCCCCCTGCCACTCAT
CGCAGTACTGTTGTAATTCATTAAGCATTCTGCCGACATGGAAGCCATCACAAACGGCATGATGAACCTG
AATCGCCAGCGGCATCAGCACCTTGTCGCCTTGCGTATAATATTTGCCCATGGTGAAAACGGGGGCGAAG
AAGTTGTCCATATTGGCCACGTTTAAATCAAAACTGGTGAAACTCACCCAGGGATTGGCTGAGACGAAAA
ACATATTCTCAATAAACCCTTTAGGGAAATAGGCCAGGTTTTCACCGTAACACGCCACATCTTGCGAATA
TATGTGTAGAAACTGCCGGAAATCGTCGTGGTATTCACTCCAGAGCGATGAAAACGTTTCAGTTTGCTCA
TGGAAAACGGTGTAACAAGGGTGAACACTATCCCATATCACCAGCTCACCGTCTTTCATTGCCATACGGA
ATTCCGGATGAGCATTCATCAGGCGGGCAAGAATGTGAATAAAGGCCGGATAAAACTTGTGCTTATTTTT
CTTTACGGTCTTTAAAAAGGCCGTAATATCCAGCTGAACGGTCTGGTTATAGGTACATTGAGCAACTGAC
TGAAATGCCTCAAAATGTTCTTTACGATGCCATTGGGATATATCAACGGTGGTATATCCAGTGATTTTTT
TCTCCATTTTAGCTTCCTTAGCTCCTGAAAATCTCGATAACTCAAAAAATACGCCCGGTAGTGATCTTAT
TTCATTATGGTGAAAGTTGGAACCTCTTACGTGCCGATCAACGTCTCATTTTCGCCAAAAGTTGGCCCAG
GGCTTCCCGGTATCAACAGGGACACCAGGATTTATTTATTCTGCGAAGTGATCTTCCGTCACAGGTATTT
ATTCGGCGCAAAGTGCGTCGGGTGATGCTGCCAACTTAGTCGACTACAGGTCACTAATACCATCTAAGTA
GTTGATTCATAGTGACTGGATATGTTGTGTTTTACAGTATTATGTAGTCTGTTTTTTATGCAAAATCTAA
TTTAATATATTGATATTTATATCATTTTACGTTTCTCGTTCAGCTTTCTTGTACAAAGTTGGCATTATAA
GAAAGCATTGCTTATCAATTTGTTGCAACGAACAGGTCACTATCAGTCAAAATAAAATCATTATTTGCCA
TCCAGCTGATATCCCCTATAGTGAGTCGTATTACATGGTCATAGCTGTTTCCTGGCAGCTCTGGCCCGTG
TCTCAAAATCTCTGATGTTACATTGCACAAGATAAAAATATATCATCATGAACAATAAAACTGTCTGCTT
ACATAAACAGTAATACAAGGGGTGTTATGAGCCATATTCAACGGGAAACGTCGAGGCCGCGATTAAATTC
CAACATGGATGCTGATTTATATGGGTATAAATGGGCTCGCGATAATGTCGGGCAATCAGGTGCGACAATC
TATCGCTTGTATGGGAAGCCCGATGCGCCAGAGTTGTTTCTGAAACATGGCAAAGGTAGCGTTGCCAATG
ATGTTACAGATGAGATGGTCAGACTAAACTGGCTGACGGAATTTATGCCTCTTCCGACCATCAAGCATTT
TATCCGTACTCCTGATGATGCATGGTTACTCACCACTGCGATCCCCGGAAAAACAGCATTCCAGGTATTA
GAAGAATATCCTGATTCAGGTGAAAATATTGTTGATGCGCTGGCAGTGTTCCTGCGCCGGTTGCATTCGA
TTCCTGTTTGTAATTGTCCTTTTAACAGCGATCGCGTATTTCGTCTCGCTCAGGCGCAATCACGAATGAA
TAACGGTTTGGTTGATGCGAGTGATTTTGATGACGAGCGTAATGGCTGGCCTGTTGAACAAGTCTGGAAA
GAAATGCATAAACTTTTGCCATTCTCACCGGATTCAGTCGTCACTCATGGTGATTTCTCACTTGATAACC
TTATTTTTGACGAGGGGAAATTAATAGGTTGTATTGATGTTGGACGAGTCGGAATCGCAGACCGATACCA
GGATCTTGCCATCCTATGGAACTGCCTCGGTGAGTTTTCTCCTTCATTACAGAAACGGCTTTTTCAAAAA
TATGGTATTGATAATCCTGATATGAATAAATTGCAGTTTCATTTGATGCTCGATGAGTTTTTCTAATCAG
AATTGGTTAATTGGTTGTAACACTGGCAGAGCATTACGCTGACTTGACGGGACGGCGCAAGCTCATGACC
AAAATCCCTTAACGTGAGTTACGCGTCGTTCCACTGAGCGTCAGACCCCGTAGAAAAGATCAAAGGATCT
TCTTGAGATCCTTTTTTTCTGCGCGTAATCTGCTGCTTGCAAACAAAAAAACCACCGCTACCAGCGGTGG
TTTGTTTGCCGGATCAAGAGCTACCAACTCTTTTTCCGAAGGTAACTGGCTTCAGCAGAGCGCAGATACC
AAATACTGTTCTTCTAGTGTAGCCGTAGTTAGGCCACCACTTCAAGAACTCTGTAGCACCGCCTACATAC
CTCGCTCTGCTAATCCTGTTACCAGTGGCTGCTGCCAGTGGCGATAAGTCGTGTCTTACCGGGTTGGACT
CAAGACGATAGTTACCGGATAAGGCGCAGCGGTCGGGCTGAACGGGGGGTTCGTGCACACAGCCCAGCTT
GGAGCGAACGACCTACACCGAACTGAGATACCTACAGCGTGAGCTATGAGAAAGCGCCACGCTTCCCGAA
GGGAGAAAGGCGGACAGGTATCCGGTAAGCGGCAGGGTCGGAACAGGAGAGCGCACGAGGGAGCTTCCAG
GGGGAAACGCCTGGTATCTTTATAGTCCTGTCGGGTTTCGCCACCTCTGACTTGAGCGTCGATTTTTGTG
ATGCTCGTCAGGGGGGCGGAGCCTATGGAAAAACGCCAGCAACGCGGCCTTTTTACGGTTCCTGGCCTTT
TGCTGGCCTTTTGCTCACATGTT
